Addgene plasmid #100925: pcDNA3-BaLgp120-8his
Purpose: Mammalian expression plasmid for gp120 subunit from the BaL HIV-1 strain
Depositing lab: Erik Procko. Depositing organization: University of Illinois at Urbana-Champaign. Publication: Conformational engineering of HIV-1 Env based on mutational tolerance in the CD4 and PG16 bound states. Heredia JD, Park J, Choi H, Gill KS, Procko E. J Virol. 2019 Mar 20. pii: JVI.00219-19. doi: 10.1128/JVI.00219-19. PubMed 30894475.
Backbone
  Vector backbone: pcDNA3.1(+)
  Backbone manufacturer: Invitrogen
  Backbone size w/o insert (bp): 5344
  Total vector size (bp): 6898
  Vector type: Mammalian Expression
  Selectable markers: Neomycin (select with G418)
Growth in bacteria
  Bacterial resistance: Ampicillin, 100 μg/mL
  Growth temperature: 37°C
  Growth strain: DH5alpha
  Copy number: High Copy
Gene/Insert
  Gene/Insert name: HIV-1 (BaL) Env (alt names: gp120; Env)
  Species: Human immunodeficiency virus 1
  Insert size (bp): 1554
  Mutation: Codon-optimized synthetic gene
  GenBank ID: AAA44191.1
  Promoter: CMV
  Tag / fusion protein: CD5 leader sequence (N terminal on insert); Purification tag after K510 is AGGHHHHHHHH (C terminal on insert)
  Cloning method: Restriction Enzyme; 5′ cloning site NheI (not destroyed); 3′ cloning site XhoI (not destroyed)
  Sequencing primers: 5′ CMV_fwd; 3′ BGH-rev
Terms and licenses: Academic/Nonprofit Terms; Industry Terms: Not Available to Industry
How to cite: pcDNA3-BaLgp120-8his was a gift from Erik Procko (Addgene plasmid # 100925 ; http://n2t.net/addgene:100925 ; RRID:Addgene_100925)
