[The description below was written by a language model from this plasmid's Addgene catalogue record and pLannotate feature annotations shown in this document.]
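Description:
pcDNA3-BaLgp120-8his is a mammalian expression plasmid built on the Invitrogen pcDNA3.1(+) backbone, about 6.9 kb in total, that produces the gp120 subunit of the HIV-1 BaL envelope glycoprotein. It is maintained in E. coli at high copy through a ColE1/pUC-type origin with ampicillin selection from the β-lactamase gene. An f1 origin is also present. For selection in mammalian cells, an SV40 early promoter drives the neomycin phosphotransferase gene, followed by an SV40 polyadenylation signal, which allows G418 selection of stable transfectants.

The roughly 1.55 kb insert is a codon-optimized synthetic gene cloned between NheI and XhoI, both of which remain intact. Transcription comes from the human CMV immediate-early enhancer and promoter and ends at the bovine growth hormone polyadenylation signal. A T7 promoter upstream of the insert is a standard backbone element. The native Env signal peptide is replaced by an N-terminal CD5 leader, which directs the protein into the secretory pathway. The coding sequence ends after residue K510, so the gp41 portion is absent, and a short linker followed by an eight-histidine tag is appended at the C terminus for metal-affinity purification.

The automated annotation recognises only part of the insert as env, matching it to a related subtype B isolate, probably because the gene is recoded. Small hits such as a truncated HIV-1 LTR fragment, a ble fragment and a lacI fragment appear to be short backbone matches rather than functional parts. The design suits production of soluble, secreted monomeric gp120. The associated publication concerns conformational engineering of HIV-1 Env and its CD4- and antibody-bound states, though the record does not specify this plasmid's exact role there.
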