Features (pLannotate 1.2.2; 20 found; start..end, strand, type, name):
     28..80      -  misc_feature   bom (fragment): basis of mobility region from pBR322
    235..614     +  enhancer       CMV enhancer: human cytomegalovirus immediate early enhancer
    615..818     +  promoter       CMV promoter: human cytomegalovirus (CMV) immediate early promoter
    814..847     +  LTR            5' LTR (truncated) (fragment): truncated 5' long terminal repeat (LTR) from HIV-1
    863..881     +  promoter       T7 promoter: promoter for bacteriophage T7 RNA polymerase
    946..2160    +  CDS            env: ENV_HV1N5 - Experimental evidence at protein level: Swiss-Prot protein existence level 1. From Human immunodeficiency virus type 1 group M subtype B (isolate NY5) (HIV-1).
   2498..2722    +  polyA_signal   bGH poly(A) signal: bovine growth hormone polyadenylation signal
   2726..2747    +  promoter       SV40 promoter (fragment): SV40 enhancer and early promoter
   2768..3196    +  rep_origin     f1 ori (sequence partly withheld): f1 bacteriophage origin of replication; arrow indicates direction of (+) strand synthesis
   3210..3539    +  promoter       SV40 promoter: SV40 enhancer and early promoter
   3606..4397    +  CDS            neo: KKA2_KLEPN - Also known as kan, nptII. Experimental evidence at protein level: Swiss-Prot protein existence level 1. Resistance to kanamycin, neomycin, paromomycin, ribostamycin, butirosin and gentamicin B. From Klebsiella pneumoniae.
   4421..4579    +  CDS            ble (fragment): BLE_KLEPN - Experimental evidence at protein level: Swiss-Prot protein existence level 1. Binding protein with a strong affinity to the bleomycin family of antibiotics. Binds to CL990; an antimitotic-antibiotic compound. From Klebsiella pneumoniae.
   4574..4695    +  polyA_signal   SV40 poly(A) signal: SV40 polyadenylation signal
   4768..4784    -  protein_bind   lac operator: The lac repressor binds to the lac operator to inhibit transcription in E. coli. This inhibition can be relieved by adding lactose or isopropyl-β-D-thiogalactopyranoside (IPTG). lac repressor encoded by lacI
   4792..4822    -  promoter       lac promoter: promoter for the E. coli lac operon
   4837..4858    -  protein_bind   CAP binding site: CAP binding activates transcription in the presence of cAMP. E. coli catabolite activator protein
   4871..4963    -  CDS            lacI (fragment): lac repressor; lacI; The lac repressor binds to the lac operator to inhibit transcription in E. coli. This inhibition can be relieved by adding lactose or isopropyl-β-D-thiogalactopyranoside (IPTG).
   5146..5734    -  rep_origin     ori: high-copy-number ColE1/pMB1/pBR322/pUC origin of replication
   5905..6765    -  CDS            AmpR: β-lactamase; bla; confers resistance to ampicillin, carbenicillin, and related antibiotics
   6766..6870    -  promoter       AmpR promoter: bla
>Addgene plasmid #100925 | pcDNA3-BaLgp120-8his | addgene full sequence | sequence record 197620 | Addgene NGS Result
GACGGATCGGGAGATCTCCCGATCCCCTATGGTGCACTCTCAGTACAATCTGCTCTGATGCCGCATAGTT
AAGCCAGTATCTGCTCCCTGCTTGTGTGTTGGAGGTCGCTGAGTAGTGCGCGAGCAAAATTTAAGCTACA
ACAAGGCAAGGCTTGACCGACAATTGCATGAAGAATCTGCTTAGGGTTAGGCGTTTTGCGCTGCTTCGCG
ATGTACGGGCCAGATATACGCGTTGACATTGATTATTGACTAGTTATTAATAGTAATCAATTACGGGGTC
ATTAGTTCATAGCCCATATATGGAGTTCCGCGTTACATAACTTACGGTAAATGGCCCGCCTGGCTGACCG
CCCAACGACCCCCGCCCATTGACGTCAATAATGACGTATGTTCCCATAGTAACGCCAATAGGGACTTTCC
ATTGACGTCAATGGGTGGAGTATTTACGGTAAACTGCCCACTTGGCAGTACATCAAGTGTATCATATGCC
AAGTACGCCCCCTATTGACGTCAATGACGGTAAATGGCCCGCCTGGCATTATGCCCAGTACATGACCTTA
TGGGACTTTCCTACTTGGCAGTACATCTACGTATTAGTCATCGCTATTACCATGGTGATGCGGTTTTGGC
AGTACATCAATGGGCGTGGATAGCGGTTTGACTCACGGGGATTTCCAAGTCTCCACCCCATTGACGTCAA
TGGGAGTTTGTTTTGGCACCAAAATCAACGGGACTTTCCAAAATGTCGTAACAACTCCGCCCCATTGACG
CAAATGGGCGGTAGGCGTGTACGGTGGGAGGTCTATATAAGCAGAGCTCTCTGGCTAACTAGAGAACCCA
CTGCTTACTGGCTTATCGAAATTAATACGACTCACTATAGGGAGACCCAAGCTGGCTAGCGCCACCATGC
CCATGGGGAGCTTGCAACCGCTCGCCACTCTCTATCTCCTCGGCATGTTGGTAGCATCTGTGCTGGCTGA
GGAAAAGCTCTGGGTGACTGTGTATTACGGGGTCCCAGTTTGGAAGGAGGCTACTACCACGCTCTTCTGC
GCCTCCGACCGGAAGGCATACGACACCGAGGTGCATAATGTGTGGGCCACACACGCCTGTGTGCCTACCG
ACCCCAACCCACAGGAAGTGGAACTGAAGAACGTGACTGAGAATTTCAATATGTGGAAAAATAATATGGT
GGAGCAGATGCACGAGGACATTATTAGCCTCTGGGATCAGTCCCTTAAACCCTGCGTGAAACTGACACCG
CTGTGCGTAACGCTGAATTGTACTGACCTCCGGAATGCCACGAACGGAAACGACACAAATACCACGTCAA
GCTCCCGAGGGATGGTGGGAGGGGGAGAAATGAAGAACTGCTCATTCAATATAACGACGAATATCCGAGG
GAAGGTTCAGAAAGAGTATGCCCTGTTTTACAAACTGGACATCGCTCCTATCGACAACAACAGCAATAAC
AGGTACCGCCTGATTAGCTGCAACACTTCTGTGATTACCCAGGCCTGCCCCAAGGTGAGCTTCGAGCCTA
TCCCAATCCACTACTGCGCCCCAGCAGGCTTTGCCATCCTGAAATGCAAGGACAAGAAGTTCAACGGCAA
AGGCCCATGTACAAATGTCAGTACAGTACAGTGCACACACGGTATCCGCCCAGTTGTCTCTACACAACTG
CTGCTGAATGGATCCTTGGCAGAGGAAGAGGTGGTGATCAGATCTGCTAACTTCGCCGATAATGCTAAAG
TCATCATTGTTCAGCTGAACGAGTCTGTCGAAATCAATTGTACTCGCCCAAACAACAACACGCGCAAGAG
CATTCATATCGGACCGGGCAGGGCCTTTTACACAACAGGGGAGATTATTGGTGATATTAGACAAGCCCAC
TGCAACCTCAGTCGAGCAAAGTGGAATGATACTCTCAACAAAATTGTTATCAAATTGCGGGAACAGTTTG
GGAACAAGACAATCGTATTTAAGCACTCATCCGGAGGCGATCCAGAAATCGTGACACACTCTTTTAACTG
CGGTGGAGAATTTTTCTACTGCAACTCCACCCAGCTGTTCAACAGTACGTGGAACGTGACAGAGGAGTCT
AACAACACCGTGGAGAATAATACGATCACCCTTCCATGTCGGATTAAGCAGATCATCAATATGTGGCAGG
AGGTGGGAAGAGCAATGTACGCGCCGCCCATTAGGGGCCAGATCAGATGCAGTTCAAATATCACAGGCCT
GCTCCTGACACGCGACGGAGGCCCAGAGGACAACAAGACAGAGGTGTTTAGGCCCGGCGGCGGCGACATG
CGAGATAATTGGAGGTCTGAATTGTACAAGTACAAGGTGGTGAAAATCGAACCCCTGGGAGTGGCGCCTA
CTAAGGCAAAGCGCCGCGTTGTGCAGAGAGAGAAGGCTGGCGGACATCATCACCATCACCACCATCACTG
ATAACTCGAGTCTAGAGGGCCCGTTTAAACCCGCTGATCAGCCTCGACTGTGCCTTCTAGTTGCCAGCCA
TCTGTTGTTTGCCCCTCCCCCGTGCCTTCCTTGACCCTGGAAGGTGCCACTCCCACTGTCCTTTCCTAAT
AAAATGAGGAAATTGCATCGCATTGTCTGAGTAGGTGTCATTCTATTCTGGGGGGTGGGGTGGGGCAGGA
CAGCAAGGGGGAGGATTGGGAAGACAATAGCAGGCATGCTGGGGATGCGGTGGGCTCTATGGCTTCTGAG
GCGGAAAGAACCAGCTGGGGCTCTAGGGGGTATCCCC
[124 nt withheld, positions 2768-2891]
C
[91 nt withheld, positions 2893-2983]
A
[49 nt withheld, positions 2985-3033]
CCTTTGACGTTGGAGTCCACGTTCTTT
[37 nt withheld, positions 3061-3097]
ACCCTATCTCGGTCTATTCTTTTGATTTATAAGGGATTTTGCCGATTTCGGCCTATTGGTTAAAAAATGA
GCTGATTTAACAAAAATTTAACGCGAATTAATTCTGTGGAATGTGTGTCAGTTAGGGTGTGGAAAGTCCC
CAGGCTCCCCAGCAGGCAGAAGTATGCAAAGCATGCATCTCAATTAGTCAGCAACCAGGTGTGGAAAGTC
CCCAGGCTCCCCAGCAGGCAGAAGTATGCAAAGCATGCATCTCAATTAGTCAGCAACCATAGTCCCGCCC
CTAACTCCGCCCATCCCGCCCCTAACTCCGCCCAGTTCCGCCCATTCTCCGCCCCATGGCTGACTAATTT
TTTTTATTTATGCAGAGGCCGAGGCCGCCTCTGCCTCTGAGCTATTCCAGAAGTAGTGAGGAGGCTTTTT
TGGAGGCCTAGGCTTTTGCAAAAAGCTCCCGGGAGCTTGTATATCCATTTTCGGATCTGATCAAGAGACA
GGATGAGGATCGTTTCGCATGATTGAACAAGATGGATTGCACGCAGGTTCTCCGGCCGCTTGGGTGGAGA
GGCTATTCGGCTATGACTGGGCACAACAGACAATCGGCTGCTCTGATGCCGCCGTGTTCCGGCTGTCAGC
GCAGGGGCGCCCGGTTCTTTTTGTCAAGACCGACCTGTCCGGTGCCCTGAATGAACTGCAGGACGAGGCA
GCGCGGCTATCGTGGCTGGCCACGACGGGCGTTCCTTGCGCAGCTGTGCTCGACGTTGTCACTGAAGCGG
GAAGGGACTGGCTGCTATTGGGCGAAGTGCCGGGGCAGGATCTCCTGTCATCTCACCTTGCTCCTGCCGA
GAAAGTATCCATCATGGCTGATGCAATGCGGCGGCTGCATACGCTTGATCCGGCTACCTGCCCATTCGAC
CACCAAGCGAAACATCGCATCGAGCGAGCACGTACTCGGATGGAAGCCGGTCTTGTCGATCAGGATGATC
TGGACGAAGAGCATCAGGGGCTCGCGCCAGCCGAACTGTTCGCCAGGCTCAAGGCGCGCATGCCCGACGG
CGAGGATCTCGTCGTGACCCATGGCGATGCCTGCTTGCCGAATATCATGGTGGAAAATGGCCGCTTTTCT
GGATTCATCGACTGTGGCCGGCTGGGTGTGGCGGACCGCTATCAGGACATAGCGTTGGCTACCCGTGATA
TTGCTGAAGAGCTTGGCGGCGAATGGGCTGACCGCTTCCTCGTGCTTTACGGTATCGCCGCTCCCGATTC
GCAGCGCATCGCCTTCTATCGCCTTCTTGACGAGTTCTTCTGAGCGGGACTCTGGGGTTCGAAATGACCG
ACCAAGCGACGCCCAACCTGCCATCACGAGATTTCGATTCCACCGCCGCCTTCTATGAAAGGTTGGGCTT
CGGAATCGTTTTCCGGGACGCCGGCTGGATGATCCTCCAGCGCGGGGATCTCATGCTGGAGTTCTTCGCC
CACCCCAACTTGTTTATTGCAGCTTATAATGGTTACAAATAAAGCAATAGCATCACAAATTTCACAAATA
AAGCATTTTTTTCACTGCATTCTAGTTGTGGTTTGTCCAAACTCATCAATGTATCTTATCATGTCTGTAT
ACCGTCGACCTCTAGCTAGAGCTTGGCGTAATCATGGTCATAGCTGTTTCCTGTGTGAAATTGTTATCCG
CTCACAATTCCACACAACATACGAGCCGGAAGCATAAAGTGTAAAGCCTGGGGTGCCTAATGAGTGAGCT
AACTCACATTAATTGCGTTGCGCTCACTGCCCGCTTTCCAGTCGGGAAACCTGTCGTGCCAGCTGCATTA
ATGAATCGGCCAACGCGCGGGGAGAGGCGGTTTGCGTATTGGGCGCTCTTCCGCTTCCTCGCTCACTGAC
TCGCTGCGCTCGGTCGTTCGGCTGCGGCGAGCGGTATCAGCTCACTCAAAGGCGGTAATACGGTTATCCA
CAGAATCAGGGGATAACGCAGGAAAGAACATGTGAGCAAAAGGCCAGCAAAAGGCCAGGAACCGTAAAAA
GGCCGCGTTGCTGGCGTTTTTCCATAGGCTCCGCCCCCCTGACGAGCATCACAAAAATCGACGCTCAAGT
CAGAGGTGGCGAAACCCGACAGGACTATAAAGATACCAGGCGTTTCCCCCTGGAAGCTCCCTCGTGCGCT
CTCCTGTTCCGACCCTGCCGCTTACCGGATACCTGTCCGCCTTTCTCCCTTCGGGAAGCGTGGCGCTTTC
TCATAGCTCACGCTGTAGGTATCTCAGTTCGGTGTAGGTCGTTCGCTCCAAGCTGGGCTGTGTGCACGAA
CCCCCCGTTCAGCCCGACCGCTGCGCCTTATCCGGTAACTATCGTCTTGAGTCCAACCCGGTAAGACACG
ACTTATCGCCACTGGCAGCAGCCACTGGTAACAGGATTAGCAGAGCGAGGTATGTAGGCGGTGCTACAGA
GTTCTTGAAGTGGTGGCCTAACTACGGCTACACTAGAAGAACAGTATTTGGTATCTGCGCTCTGCTGAAG
CCAGTTACCTTCGGAAAAAGAGTTGGTAGCTCTTGATCCGGCAAACAAACCACCGCTGGTAGCGGTGGTT
TTTTTGTTTGCAAGCAGCAGATTACGCGCAGAAAAAAAGGATCTCAAGAAGATCCTTTGATCTTTTCTAC
GGGGTCTGACGCTCAGTGGAACGAAAACTCACGTTAAGGGATTTTGGTCATGAGATTATCAAAAAGGATC
TTCACCTAGATCCTTTTAAATTAAAAATGAAGTTTTAAATCAATCTAAAGTATATATGAGTAAACTTGGT
CTGACAGTTACCAATGCTTAATCAGTGAGGCACCTATCTCAGCGATCTGTCTATTTCGTTCATCCATAGT
TGCCTGACTCCCCGTCGTGTAGATAACTACGATACGGGAGGGCTTACCATCTGGCCCCAGTGCTGCAATG
ATACCGCGAGACCCACGCTCACCGGCTCCAGATTTATCAGCAATAAACCAGCCAGCCGGAAGGGCCGAGC
GCAGAAGTGGTCCTGCAACTTTATCCGCCTCCATCCAGTCTATTAATTGTTGCCGGGAAGCTAGAGTAAG
TAGTTCGCCAGTTAATAGTTTGCGCAACGTTGTTGCCATTGCTACAGGCATCGTGGTGTCACGCTCGTCG
TTTGGTATGGCTTCATTCAGCTCCGGTTCCCAACGATCAAGGCGAGTTACATGATCCCCCATGTTGTGCA
AAAAAGCGGTTAGCTCCTTCGGTCCTCCGATCGTTGTCAGAAGTAAGTTGGCCGCAGTGTTATCACTCAT
GGTTATGGCAGCACTGCATAATTCTCTTACTGTCATGCCATCCGTAAGATGCTTTTCTGTGACTGGTGAG
TACTCAACCAAGTCATTCTGAGAATAGTGTATGCGGCGACCGAGTTGCTCTTGCCCGGCGTCAATACGGG
ATAATACCGCGCCACATAGCAGAACTTTAAAAGTGCTCATCATTGGAAAACGTTCTTCGGGGCGAAAACT
CTCAAGGATCTTACCGCTGTTGAGATCCAGTTCGATGTAACCCACTCGTGCACCCAACTGATCTTCAGCA
TCTTTTACTTTCACCAGCGTTTCTGGGTGAGCAAAAACAGGAAGGCAAAATGCCGCAAAAAAGGGAATAA
GGGCGACACGGAAATGTTGAATACTCATACTCTTCCTTTTTCAATATTATTGAAGCATTTATCAGGGTTA
TTGTCTCATGAGCGGATACATATTTGAATGTATTTAGAAAAATAAACAAATAGGGGTTCCGCGCACATTT
CCCCGAAAAGTGCCACCTGACGTC
